Addgene plasmid #69811: pECE M2-SNX17 WT
Purpose: Expresses M2-SNX17 in mammalian cells
Depositing lab: Anne Brunet. Depositing organization: Stanford University. Publication: Identification of AMPK Phosphorylation Sites Reveals a Network of Proteins Involved in Cell Invasion and Facilitates Large-Scale Substrate Prediction. Schaffer BE, Levin RS, Hertz NT, Maures TJ, Schoof ML, Hollstein PE, Benayoun BA, Banko MR, Shaw RJ, Shokat KM, Brunet A. Cell Metab. 2015 Nov 3;22(5):907-21. doi: 10.1016/j.cmet.2015.09.009. Epub 2015 Oct 8. PubMed 26456332.
Backbone
  Vector backbone: pECE
  Backbone size w/o insert (bp): 2898
  Total vector size (bp): 4344
  Vector type: Mammalian Expression
Growth in bacteria
  Bacterial resistance: Ampicillin, 100 μg/mL
  Growth temperature: 37°C
  Growth strain: NEB Stable
  Copy number: High Copy
Gene/Insert
  Gene/Insert name: Sorting nexin-17 (alt name: SNX17)
  Species: H. sapiens (human)
  Entrez Gene: SNX17
  Promoter: SV40 early promoter
  Tag / fusion protein: FLAG (N terminal on insert)
  Cloning method: Restriction Enzyme; 5′ cloning site EcoR1 (not destroyed); 3′ cloning site Xba1 (not destroyed)
  Sequencing primers: 5′ CATTCTCCGCCCCATGGCTGAC; 3′ GTTTCAGGTTCAGGGGGAGGTG
Resource information
  A portion of this plasmid was derived from a plasmid made by: cDNA is from the Orfeome library (Open Biosystems)
Terms and licenses: Academic/Nonprofit Terms; Industry Terms: Not Available to Industry
How to cite: pECE M2-SNX17 WT was a gift from Anne Brunet (Addgene plasmid # 69811 ; http://n2t.net/addgene:69811 ; RRID:Addgene_69811)
