[The description below was written by a language model from this plasmid's Addgene catalogue record and pLannotate feature annotations shown in this document.]
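Description:
pECE M2-SNX17 WT is a 4,344 bp mammalian expression plasmid built on the small pECE backbone. It carries the wild-type human sorting nexin-17 (SNX17) coding sequence fused at its N terminus to a FLAG epitope; "M2" in the name presumably refers to the anti-FLAG M2 antibody commonly used to detect this tag. In bacteria the plasmid is maintained at high copy through a ColE1/pUC-type origin and is selected with ampicillin via the β-lactamase gene and its native promoter. The annotation also picks up short remnants of a tetracycline resistance gene and the pBR322 bom region. These are backbone leftovers rather than functional elements. No mammalian selection marker is annotated, which suggests use mainly in transient transfection.

Expression in mammalian cells is driven by the SV40 enhancer and early promoter. A short FLAG sequence lies just downstream; the tool labels it a fragment of a 5xFLAG element, but its length fits a single epitope. The SNX17 open reading frame follows, cloned between EcoRI and XbaI sites that both remain intact. On the circular map the insert runs into a fragment of SV40 large T antigen sequence and the SV40 polyadenylation signal, which provide transcript 3′ end processing. The cDNA came from an ORFeome library.

SNX17 is an endosomal recycling factor that binds NPxY motifs in cargo tails and helps return integrins and other surface proteins to the plasma membrane. The plasmid was deposited with a study that identified AMPK phosphorylation sites and substrates linked to cell invasion. In that context it is suited to producing epitope-tagged SNX17 for detection or immunoprecipitation, and the "WT" label suggests it serves as the reference for mutant versions, although the record does not describe any.
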