Features (pLannotate 1.2.2; 10 found; start..end, strand, type, name):
      7..92      +  CDS            large T antigen (fragment): large T antigen from SV40 (simian virus 40)
    115..250     +  polyA_signal   SV40 poly(A) signal: SV40 polyadenylation signal
    245..523     +  CDS            TcR (fragment): tetracycline efflux protein; tet; confers resistance to tetracycline
    523..572     +  misc_feature   bom (fragment): basis of mobility region from pBR322
    758..1346    -  rep_origin     ori: high-copy-number ColE1/pMB1/pBR322/pUC origin of replication
   1518..2378    -  CDS            AmpR: β-lactamase; bla; confers resistance to ampicillin, carbenicillin, and related antibiotics
   2379..2483    -  promoter       AmpR promoter: bla
   2554..2851    +  promoter       SV40 promoter: SV40 enhancer and early promoter
   2890..2906    +  CDS            5xFLAG (fragment): five tandem FLAG® epitope tags
   2929..4335    +  CDS            SNX17: SNX17_HUMAN - Also known as KIAA0064. Experimental evidence at protein level: Swiss-Prot protein existence level 1. Critical regulator of endosomal recycling of numerous surface proteins, including integrins, signaling receptor and channels (PubMed:15121882, PubMed:15769472). Binds to NPxY sequences in the cytoplasmic tails of target cargos (PubMed:21512128). Associates with retriever and CCC complexes to prevent lysosomal degradation and promote cell surface recycling of numerous cargos such as integrins ITGB1, ITGB5 and their associated alpha subunits (PubMed:28892079, PubMed:22492727). Also
>Addgene plasmid #69811 | pECE M2-SNX17 WT | depositor full sequence | sequence record 123760 | pECE M2-SNX17 WT sequence 4344 bps
TAAGTAATGATCATAATCAGCCATACCACATTTGTAGAGGTTTTACTTGCTTTAAAAAACCTCCCACACC
TCCCCCTGAACCTGAAACATAAAATGAATGCAATTGTTGTTGTTAACTTGTTTATTGCAGGCTTATAATG
GTTACAAATAAAGCAATAGCATCACAAATTTCACAAATAAAGCATTTTTTTCACTGCATTCTAGTTGTGG
TTTGTCCAAACTCATCAATGTATCTTATCATGTCTGGATCCTCTACGCCGGACGCATCGTGGCCGGCATC
ACCGGCGCCACAGGTGCGGTTGCTGGCGCCTATATCGCCGACATCACCGATGGGGAAGATCGGGCTCGCC
ACTTCGGGCTCATGAGCGCTTGTTTCGGCGTGGGTATGGTGGCAGGCCCCGTGGCCGGGGGACTGTTGGG
CGCCATCTCCTTGCATGCACCATTCCTTGCGGCGGCGGTGCTCAACGGCCTCAACCTACTACTGGGCTGC
TTCCTAATGCAGGAGTCGCATAAGGGAGAGCGTGCGGTGTGAAATACCGCACAGATGCGTAAGGAGAAAA
TACCGCATCAGGCGCTCTTCCGCTTCCTCGCTCACTGACTCGCTGCGCTCGGTCGTTCGGCTGCGGCGAG
CGGTATCAGCTCACTCAAAGGCGGTAATACGGTTATCCACAGAATCAGGGGATAACGCAGGAAAGAACAT
GTGAGCAAAAGGCCAGCAAAAGGCCAGGAACCGTAAAAAGGCCGCGTTGCTGGCGTTTTTCCATAGGCTC
CGCCCCCCTGACGAGCATCACAAAAATCGACGCTCAAGTCAGAGGTGGCGAAACCCGACAGGACTATAAA
GATACCAGGCGTTTCCCCCTGGAAGCTCCCTCGTGCGCTCTCCTGTTCCGACCCTGCCGCTTACCGGATA
CCTGTCCGCCTTTCTCCCTTCGGGAAGCGTGGCGCTTTCTCAATGCTCACGCTGTAGGTATCTCAGTTCG
GTGTAGGTCGTTCGCTCCAAGCTGGGCTGTGTGCACGAACCCCCCGTTCAGCCCGACCGCTGCGCCTTAT
CCGGTAACTATCGTCTTGAGTCCAACCCGGTAAGACACGACTTATCGCCACTGGCAGCAGCCACTGGTAA
CAGGATTAGCAGAGCGAGGTATGTAGGCGGTGCTACAGAGTTCTTGAAGTGGTGGCCTAACTACGGCTAC
ACTAGAAGGACAGTATTTGGTATCTGCGCTCTGCTGAAGCCAGTTACCTTCGGAAAAAGAGTTGGTAGCT
CTTGATCCGGCAAACAAACCACCGCTGGTAGCGGTGGTTTTTTTGTTTGCAAGCAGCAGATTACGCGCAG
AAAAAAAGGATCTCAAGAAGATCCTTTGATCTTTTCTACGGGGTCTGACGCTCAGTGGAACGAAAACTCA
CGTTAAGGGATTTTGGTCATGAGATTATCAAAAAGGATCTTCACCTAGATCCTTTTAAATTAAAAATGAA
GTTTTAAATCAATCTAAAAGTATATATGAGTAAACTTGGTCTGACAGTTACCAATGCTTAATCAGTGAGG
CACCTATCTCAGCGATCTGTCTATTTCGTTCATCCATAGTTGCCTGACTCCCCGTCGTGTAGATAACTAC
GATACGGGAGGGCTTACCATCTGGCCCCAGTGCTGCAATGATACCGCGAGACCCACGCTCACCGGCTCCA
GATTTATCAGCAATAAACCAGCCAGCCGGAAGGGCCGAGCGCAGAAGTGGTCCTGCAACTTTATCCGCCT
CCATCCAGTCTATTAATTGTTGCCGGGAAGCTAGAGTAAGTAGTTCGCCAGTTAATAGTTTGCGCAACGT
TGTTGCCATTGCTGCAGGCATCGTGGTGTCACGCTCGTCGTTTGGTATGGCTTCATTCAGCTCCGGTTCC
CAACGATCAAGGCGAGTTACATGATCCCCCATGTTGTGCAAAAAAGCGGTTAGCTCCTTCGGTCCTCCGA
TCGTTGTCAGAAGTAAGTTGGCCGCAGTGTTATCACTCATGGTTATGGCAGCACTGCATAATTCTCTTAC
TGTCATGCCATCCGTAAGATGCTTTTCTGTGACTGGTGAGTACTCAACCAAGTCATTCTGAGAATAGTGT
ATGCGGCGACCGAGTTGCTCTTGCCCGGCGTCAACACGGGATAATACCGCGCCACATAGCAGAACTTTAA
AAGTGCTCATCATTGGAAAACGTTCTTCGGGGCGAAAACTCTCAAGGATCTTACCGCTGTTGAGATCCAG
TTCGATGTAACCCACTCGTGCACCCAACTGATCTTCAGCATCTTTTACTTTCACCAGCGTTTCTGGGTGA
GCAAAAACAGGAAGGCAAAATGCCGCAAAAAAGGGAATAAGGGCGACACGGAAATGTTGAATACTCATAC
TCTTCCTTTTTCAATATTATTGAAGCATTTATCAGGGTTATTGTCTCATGAGCGGATACATATTTGAATG
TATTTAGAAAAATAAACAAATAGGGGTTCCGCGCACATTTCCCCGAAAAGTGCCACCTGCTTCTGAGGCG
GAAAGAACCAGCTGTGGAATGTGTGTCAGTTAGGGTGTGGAAAGTCCCCAGGCTCCCCAGCAGGCAGAAG
TATGCAAAGCATGCATCTCAATTAGTCAGCAACCAGGTGTGGAAAGTCCCCAGGCTCCCCAGCAGGCAGA
AGTATGCAAAGCATGCATCTCAATTAGTCAGCAACCATAGTCCCGCCCCTAACTCCGCCCATCCCGCCCC
TAACTCCGCCCAGTTCCGCCCATTCTCCGCCCCATGGCTGACTAATTTTTTTTATTTATGCAGAGGCCGA
GGCCGCCTCGGCCTCTGAGCTATTCCAGAAGTAGTGAGGAGGCTTTTTTGGAGGAGATCTAAGCTTGGTA
CCGAGCTCGGATCCTCAGGATGGACTACAAGGACGATGACGATAAACCCGGGAATTCGCACTTTTCCATT
CCCGAAACCGAGTCCCGCAGCGGGGACAGCGGCGGCTCCGCCTACGTGGCCTATAACATTCACGTGAATG
GAGTCCTGCACTGTCGGGTGCGCTACAGCCAGCTCCTGGGGCTGCACGAGCAGCTTCGGAAGGAGTATGG
GGCCAATGTGCTTCCTGCATTCCCCCCAAAGAAGCTTTTCTCTCTGACTCCTGCTGAGGTAGAACAGAGG
AGAGAGCAGTTAGAGAAGTACATGCAAGCTGTTCGGCAAGACCCATTGCTTGGGAGCAGCGAGACTTTCA
ACAGTTTCCTGCGTCGGGCACAACAGGAGACACAGCAGGTCCCCACAGAGGAAGTGTCCTTGGAAGTGCT
GCTCAGCAACGGGCAGAAAGTTCTGGTCAACGTGCTAACTTCAGATCAGACTGAGGATGTCCTGGAGGCT
GTAGCTGCAAAGCTGGATCTTCCAGATGACTTGATTGGATACTTTAGTCTATTCTTAGTTCGAGAAAAAG
AGGATGGAGCCTTTTCTTTTGTACGGAAGTTGCAAGAGTTTGAGCTGCCTTATGTGTCTGTCACCAGCCT
TCGGAGTCAAGAGTATAAGATTGTGCTAAGGAAGAGTTATTGGGACTCTGCCTATGATGACGATGTCATG
GAGAACCGGGTTGGCCTGAACCTGCTTTATGCTCAGACGGTATCAGATATTGAGCGTGGGTGGATCTTGG
TCACCAAGGAACAGCACCGGCAACTCAAATCTCTGCAAGAGAAAGTCTCCAAGAAGGAGTTCCTGAGACT
GGCCCAGACGCTGCGGCACTATGGCTACTTGCGCTTTGATGCCTGTGTGGCTGACTTCCCAGAAAAGGAC
TGTCCTGTGGTGGTGAGCGCGGGCAACAGTGAGCTCAGCCTGCAGCTCCGCCTGCCTGGCCAGCAACTCC
GAGAAGGCTCCTTCCGGGTCACCCGCATGCGATGCTGGCGGGTCACCTCCTCTGTACCATTGCCCAGTGG
AAGCACGAGCAGCCCAGGCCGGGGCCGGGGTGAGGTGCGCCTGGAACTGGCTTTTGAATACCTCATGAGC
AAGGACCGGCTACAGTGGGTCACCATCACTAGCCCCCAGGCTATCATGATGAGCATCTGCTTGCAGTCCA
TGGTTGATGAACTGATGGTGAAGAAATCTGGCGGCAGTATCAGGAAGATGCTGCGCCGGCGGGTGGGGGG
TACTCTGAGACGCTCAGACAGCCAGCAAGCAGTGAAGTCCCCACCACTGCTTGAGTCACCTGATGCCACC
CGGGAGTCTATGGTCAAACTCTCAAGTAAGCTGAGTGCCGTGAGCTTGCGGGGAATTGGCAGTCCCAGCA
CAGATGCCAGTGCCAGTGATGTCCACGGCAATTTCGCCTTCGAGGGCATTGGAGATGAGGATCTGTAATC
TAGA
