>Addgene plasmid #69811 | pECE M2-SNX17 WT | addgene partial sequence | sequence record 142593 | SV40pro-F 5'-TATTTATGCAGAGGCCGAGG-3'
GAGGCTTTTTTGGAGGAGATCTAAGCTTGGTACCGAGCTCGGATCCTCAGGATGGACTACAAGGACGATG
ACGATAAACCCGGGAATTCGCACTTTTCCATTCCCGAAACCGAGTCCCGCAGCGGGGACAGCGGCGGCTC
CGCCTACGTGGCCTATAACATTCACGTGAATGGAGTCCTGCACTGTCGGGTGCGCTACAGCCAGCTCCTG
GGGCTGCACGAGCAGCTTCGGAAGGAGTATGGGGCCAATGTGCTTCCTGCATTCCCCCCAAAGAAGCTTT
TCTCTCTGACTCCTGCTGAGGTAGAACAGAGGAGAGAGCAGTTAGAGAAGTACATGCAAGCTGTTCGGCA
AGACCCATTGCTTGGGAGCAGCGAGACTTTCAACAGTTTCCTGCGTCGGGCACAACAGGAGACACAGCAG
GTCCCCACAGAGGAAGTGTCCTTGGAAGTGCTGCTCAGCAACGGGCAGAAAGTTCTGGTCAACGTGCTAA
CTTCAGATCAGACTGAGGATGTCCTGGAGGCTGTAGCTGCAAAGCTGGATCTTCCAGATGACTTGATTGG
ATACTTTAGTCTATTCTTAGTTCGAGAAAAAGAGGATGGAGCCTTTTCTTTTGTACGGAAGTTGCAAGAG
TTTGAGCTGCCTTATGTGTCTGTCACCAGCCTTCGGAGTCAAGAGTATAAGATTGTGCTAAGGAAGAGTT
ATTGGGACTCTGCCTATGATGACGATGTCATGGAGAACCGGGTTGGCCTGAACCTGCTT
