>Addgene plasmid #69811 | pECE M2-SNX17 WT | addgene partial sequence | sequence record 142870 | pAdTrack-MCS 5'-GGGAGGTGTGGGAGGTTTT-3'
GGCTGATTATGATCATTACTTATCTAGATTACAGATCCTCATCTCCAATGCCCTCGAAGGCGAAATTGCC
GTGGACATCACTGGCACTGGCATCTGTGCTGGGACTGCCAATTCCCCGCAAGCTCACGGCACTCAGCTTA
CTTGAGAGTTTGACCATAGACTCCCGGGTGGCATCAGGTGACTCAAGCAGTGGTGGGGACTTCACTGCTT
GCTGGCTGTCTGAGCGTCTCAGAGTACCCCCCACCCGCCGGCGCAGCATCTTCCTGATACTGCCGCCAGA
TTTCTTCACCATCAGTTCATCAACCATGGACTGCAAGCAGATGCTCATCATGATAGCCTGGGGGCTAGTG
ATGGTGACCCACTGTAGCCGGTCCTTGCTCATGAGGTATTCAAAAGCCAGTTCCAGGCGCACCTCACCCC
GGCCCCGGCCTGGGCTGCTCGTGCTTCCACTGGGCAATGGTACAGAGGAGGTGACCCGCCAGCATCGCAT
GCGGGTGACCCGGAAGGAGCCTTCTCGGAGTTGCTGGCCAGGCAGGCGGAGCTGCAGGCTGAGCTCACTG
TTGCCCGCGCTCACCACCACAGGACAGTCCTTTTCTGGGAAGTCAGCCACACAGGCATCAAAGCGCAAGT
AGCCATAGTGCCGCAGCGTCTGGGCCAGTCTCAGGAACTCCTTCTTGGAGACTTTCTCTTGCAGAGATTT
GAGTTGCCGGTGCTGTTCCTTGGTGACCAAGATCCACCCACGCTCAATATCTGATACCGTCTGAGCATAA
AGCAGGTTCAGGCCAACCCGGTTCTCCATGACATCGTCATCATAGGCAGAGTCCCAATAACTCTTCCTTA
GCACAATCTTATACTCTTGACTCCGAAGGCTGGTGACAGACACATAAGGCAGCTCAAACTCTTGCAACTT
CCGTACAAAAGAAAAGGCTCCATCCTCTTTTTCTCGAACTAAGAATAGACTAAAGTATCCAATCAAGTCA
TCTGGAAGATCCAGCTTTGCAGCTACAGCCTCCAGGACATCCTCAGTCTGATCTGA
